>Addgene plasmid #235957 | pME_G_0_6_006_3C1SR | addgene full sequence | sequence record 471524 | Addgene NGS Result
CCTGTCGGGTTTCGCCACCTCTGACTTGAGCGTCGATTTTTGTGATGCTCGTCAGGGGGGCGGAGCCTGT
GGAAAAACGCCAGCAACGCGGCCTTTTTACGGTTCCTGGCCTTTTGCTGGCCTTTTGCTCACATGTTCTT
TCCTGCGTTATCCCCTGATTCTGTGGATAACCGTATTACCGCCTTTGAGTGAGCTGATACCGCTCGCCGC
AGCCGAACGACCGAGCGCAGCGAGTCAGTGAGCGAGGAAGCCTGCATAACGCGAAGTAATCTTTTCGGTT
TTAAAGAAAAAGGGCAGGGTGGTGACACCTTGCCCTTTTTTGCCGGACTGCAGCGGCCGCTACTAGTCGC
GATGAGTGGTCTCAGTCTCGTCTCCAACAAGCGCGAGACCACTCATCGCTCTAGAAGCGGCCGCGAATTC
CAGAAATCATCCTTAGCGAAAGCTAAGGATTTTTTTTATCTGAAATTCTGCCTCGTGATACGCCTATTTT
TATAGGTTAATGTCATGATAATAATGGTTTCTTAGACGTCAGGTGGCACTCGAGTTGATCGGGCACGTAA
GAGGTTCCAACTTTCACCATAATGAAATAAGATCACTACCGGGCGTATTTTTTGAGTTATCGAGATTTTC
AGGAGCTAAGGAAGCTAAAATGGAGAAAAAAATCACTGGATATACCACCGTTGATATATCCCAATGGCAT
CGTAAAGAACATTTTGAGGCATTTCAGTCAGTTGCTCAATGTACCTATAACCAGACCGTTCAGCTGGATA
TTACGGCCTTTTTAAAGACCGTAAAGAAAAATAAGCACAAGTTTTATCCGGCCTTTATTCACATTCTTGC
CCGCCTGATGAATGCTCATCCGGAATTTCGTATGGCAATGAAAGACGGTGAGCTGGTGATATGGGATAGT
GTTCACCCTTGTTACACCGTTTTCCATGAGCAAACTGAAACGTTTTCATCACTCTGGAGTGAATACCACG
ACGATTTCCGGCAGTTTCTACACATATATTCGCAAGATGTGGCGTGTTACGGTGAAAACCTGGCCTATTT
CCCTAAAGGGTTTATTGAGAATATGTTTTTCGTATCAGCCAATCCCTGGGTGAGTTTCACCAGTTTTGAT
TTAAACGTGGCCAATATGGACAACTTCTTCGCCCCCGTTTTCACCATGGGCAAATATTATACGCAAGGCG
ACAAGGTGCTGATGCCGCTGGCGATTCAGGTTCATCATGCCGTTTGTGATGGCTTCCATGTCGGCAGAAT
GCTTAATGAATTACAACAGTACTGCGACGAGTGGCAGGGCGGGGCGTAATTTGATATCGAGCTCGCTTGG
ACTCCTGTTGATAGATCCAGTAATGACCTCAGAACTCCATCTGGATTTGTTCAGAACGCTCGGTTGCCGC
CGGGCGTTTTTTATTGGTGAGAATCCAAGCCTCGAGCTGTCAGACCAAGTTTACTCATATATACTTTAGA
TTGATTTAAAACTTCATTTTTAATTTAAAAGGATCTAGGTGAAGATCCTTTTTGATAATCTCATGACCAA
AATCCCTTAACGTGAGTTTTCGTTCCACTGAGCGTCAGACCCCGTAGAAAAGATCAAAGGATCTTCTTGA
GATCCTTTTTTTCTGCGCGTAATCTGCTGCTTGCAAACAAAAAAACCACCGCTACCAGCGGTGGTTTGTT
TGCCGGATCAAGAGCTACCAACTCTTTTTCCGAAGGTAACTGGCTTCAGCAGAGCGCAGATACCAAATAC
TGTTCTTCTAGTGTAGCCGTAGTTAGGCCACCACTTCAAGAACTCTGTAGCACCGCCTACATACCTCGCT
CTGCTAATCCTGTTACCAGTGGCTGCTGCCAGTGGCGATAAGTCGTGTCTTACCGGGTTGGACTCAAGAC
GATAGTTACCGGATAAGGCGCAGCGGTCGGGCTGAACGGGGGGTTCGTGCACACAGCCCAGCTTGGAGCG
AACGACCTACACCGAACTGAGATACCTACAGCGTGAGCTATGAGAAAGCGCCACGCTTCCCGAAGGGAGA
AAGGCGGACAGGTATCCGGTAAGCGGCAGGGTCGGAACAGGAGAGCGCACGAGGGAGCTTCCAGGGGGAA
ACGCCTGGTATCTTTATAGT
Features (pLannotate 1.2.2; 8 found; start..end, strand, type, name):
    270..327     -  terminator     his operon terminator: This putative transcriptin terminator from the E. coli his operon has a 2-bp deletion introduced during synthesis. Its efficiency has not been determined.
    328..347     -  misc_feature   BioBrick suffix: universal suffix for all parts
    399..420     -  misc_feature   BioBrick prefix: BioBrick prefix for parts that do not start with "ATG"
    423..466     +  terminator     bacterial terminator: putative bacterial transcription terminator
    552..649     +  promoter       cat promoter: promoter of the E. coli cat gene encoding chloramphenicol acetyltransferase
    650..1306    +  CDS            cat: CAT_ECOLX - Experimental evidence at protein level: Swiss-Prot protein existence level 1. This enzyme is an effector of chloramphenicol resistance in bacteria. From Escherichia coli. This protein is used as a marker in many commonly used cloning vectors, such as pACYC184.
   1330..1424    +  terminator     lambda t0 terminator: transcription terminator from phage lambda
   1607..75      +  rep_origin     ori (across the origin): high-copy-number ColE1/pMB1/pBR322/pUC origin of replication
