[The description below was written by a language model from this plasmid's Addgene catalogue record and pLannotate feature annotations shown in this document.]
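Description:
pME_G_0_6_006_3C1SR is a small (about 2.1 kb) synthetic-biology part plasmid from a modular cloning toolkit developed for engineering the chloroplast of Chlamydomonas. It is built on the pME_Cp_UAV_GFP backbone, apparently a universal acceptor vector. The GFP in the backbone name suggests a dropout marker that is replaced when a part is inserted, and consistent with this no GFP feature appears in the annotated sequence. The plasmid is propagated in E. coli through a high-copy ColE1/pUC-type origin and selected with chloramphenicol, with resistance provided by a cat gene under its native cat promoter and followed by the lambda t0 terminator.

The payload is a 19 bp synthetic sequence, 3C1SR ("3' Connector 1 Short Reverse"), cloned through BsaI sites that were destroyed in the process, as is typical of Golden Gate-style assembly with type IIS enzymes. The insert is too short to be detected by the automated annotation. It presumably lies in the gap between the BioBrick prefix and suffix sequences, a region insulated on either side by a his operon terminator and a putative bacterial terminator that limit read-through from the backbone. The connector encodes no gene, promoter or reporter. According to the record, it occupies the M2 position of the assembly scheme and dictates the position of a unit in level 2 assembly, when several lower-level units are combined into a multigene construct. "Reverse" probably refers to orientation, but the record does not spell out the exact overhangs or the placement and orientation rules. The plasmid serves purely as an assembly building block and is not itself an expression or transformation vector.
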