Addgene plasmid #235957: pME_G_0_6_006_3C1SR
Purpose: 3' Connector 1 Short Reverse in the M2 position used to dictate position for lvl2 assembly
Depositing lab: Tobias Erb. Depositing organization: Max Planck Institute for Terrestrial Microbiology. Publication: A modular high-throughput approach for advancing synthetic biology in the chloroplast of Chlamydomonas. Inckemann RM, Chotel T, Burgis M, Brinkmann CK, Andreas L, Baumann J, Sharma P, Klose M, Barrett J, Ries F, Paczia N, Glatter T, Mackinder LCM, Willmund F, Erb TJ. Nat Plants. 2025 Nov;11(11):2332-2349. doi: 10.1038/s41477-025-02126-2. Epub 2025 Nov 3. PubMed 41184475.
Backbone
  Vector backbone: pME_Cp_UAV_GFP
  Backbone size w/o insert (bp): 2101
  Vector type: Synthetic Biology
Growth in bacteria
  Bacterial resistance: Chloramphenicol, 25 μg/mL
  Growth temperature: 37°C
  Growth strain: DH5alpha
  Copy number: High Copy
Gene/Insert
  Gene/Insert name: 3C1SR
  Species: Synthetic
  Insert size (bp): 19
  Cloning method: Restriction Enzyme; 5′ cloning site BsaI (destroyed during cloning); 3′ cloning site BsaI (destroyed during cloning)
  Sequencing primers: 5′ CGTATCACGAGGCAGAATTTC; 3′ CCTGCATAACGCGAAGTAATC
Terms and licenses: Academic/Nonprofit Terms; Industry Terms: Not Available to Industry
Depositor comments: Please visit https://doi.org/10.1101/2024.05.08.593163 for bioRxiv preprint.
How to cite: pME_G_0_6_006_3C1SR was a gift from Tobias Erb (Addgene plasmid # 235957 ; http://n2t.net/addgene:235957 ; RRID:Addgene_235957)
